Addgene plasmid #213837: pReporter_ZF2_mNeonGreen_ZF1
Purpose: Facilitates genomic integration of the reporter for screen 4: ZF-2 upstream of the reporter gene and ZF-1 downstream.
Depositing lab: James Collins. Depositing organization: Massachusetts Institute of Technology. Publication: A high-throughput synthetic biology approach for studying combinatorial chromatin-based transcriptional regulation. Alcantar MA, English MA, Valeri JA, Collins JJ. Mol Cell. 2024 Jun 20;84(12):2382-2396.e9. doi: 10.1016/j.molcel.2024.05.025. PubMed 38906116.
Backbone
  Vector backbone: pLEU
  Vector type: Yeast Expression
  Selectable markers: LEU2
Growth in bacteria
  Bacterial resistance: Spectinomycin, 50 μg/mL
  Growth temperature: 37°C
  Growth strain: NEB Stable
  Copy number: High Copy
Gene/Insert
  Gene/Insert name: mNeonGreen
  Species: Synthetic
  Cloning method: Restriction Enzyme; 5′ cloning site Unknown (unknown if destroyed); 3′ cloning site Unknown (unknown if destroyed)
Terms and licenses: Academic/Nonprofit Terms; Industry Terms: Not Available to Industry
Depositor comments: Contains a minimal CYC1 promoter driving expression of mNeonGreen. Binding sites for ZF-2 (ZF 42-10) are upstream of the promoter and ZF-1 (ZF 43-8) binding sites are downstream. Cut with NotI prior to transformation into yeast to facilitate genomic insertion. **This plasmid is prone to recombination due to ZF binding site repeats.**
How to cite: pReporter_ZF2_mNeonGreen_ZF1 was a gift from James Collins (Addgene plasmid # 213837 ; http://n2t.net/addgene:213837 ; RRID:Addgene_213837)
