[The description below was written by a language model from this plasmid's Addgene catalogue record and pLannotate feature annotations shown in this document.]
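Description:
pReporter_ZF2_mNeonGreen_ZF1 is a yeast integrating reporter plasmid built on the pLEU backbone and designed to place a zinc-finger-addressable fluorescent reporter into the Saccharomyces cerevisiae genome. In bacteria it is maintained through a high-copy ColE1/pUC-type origin and selected with spectinomycin via the aadA gene, which sits next to remnants of a class 1 integron cassette (a Pc promoter fragment and a short gentamicin-resistance fragment). No yeast replication origin is annotated, consistent with its use as an integrating vector. The plasmid is linearised with NotI before transformation, and integrants are selected by leucine prototrophy through the LEU2 gene under its native promoter. The table also picks up short yeast genomic fragments (NFS1 and YC021, plus a small YO192 match). Some of these may represent LEU2-locus flanking sequence that serves as homology for integration, but the record does not state the target site.

The payload is a synthetic mNeonGreen coding sequence driven by a minimal CYC1 promoter, which gives low basal expression so that output depends on factors recruited nearby. According to the depositor, arrays of binding sites for ZF-2 (ZF 42-10) lie upstream of the promoter and binding sites for ZF-1 (ZF 43-8) lie downstream of the reporter. Neither the promoter nor the binding sites were picked up by the automated annotation. This arrangement lets two different zinc-finger fusion proteins be tethered independently at either end of the gene. It was the reporter for "screen 4" in a high-throughput study of combinatorial chromatin-based transcriptional regulation. The depositor warns that the repeated binding sites make the plasmid prone to recombination.
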