Features (pLannotate 1.2.2; 10 found; start..end, strand, type, name):
    515..1222    +  CDS            mNeonGreen: mNeonGreen is a basic (constitutively fluorescent) green/yellow fluorescent protein published in 2013, derived from Branchiostoma lanceolatum. It is reported to be a very rapidly-maturing monomer with moderate acid sensitivity.
   1755..1832    +  CDS            YO192_YEAST (fragment): Experimental evidence at protein level: Swiss-Prot protein existence level 1. From Saccharomyces cerevisiae (strain ATCC 204508 / S288c) (Baker's yeast).
   1972..2379    +  promoter       LEU2 promoter: S. cerevisiae LEU2
   2380..3471    +  CDS            LEU2: LEU3_YEAST - Experimental evidence at protein level: Swiss-Prot protein existence level 1. Catalyzes the oxidation of 3-carboxy-2-hydroxy-4- methylpentanoate (3-isopropylmalate) to 3-carboxy-4-methyl-2- oxopentanoate. The product decarboxylates to 4-methyl-2 oxopentanoate. From Saccharomyces cerevisiae (strain ATCC 204508 / S288c) (Baker's yeast).
   3972..4163    -  CDS            NFS1 (fragment): NFS1_YEAST - Also known as SPL1 From Saccharomyces cerevisiae (strain ATCC 204508 / S288c) (Baker's yeast).
   4178..4966    -  CDS            aadA: S3AD_ECOLX - Experimental evidence at protein level: Swiss-Prot protein existence level 1. Mediates bacterial resistance to the antibiotics streptomycin and spectinomycin. From Escherichia coli.
   4973..5029    -  CDS            GmR (fragment): gentamycin acetyltransferase; aacC1; confers resistance to gentamycin
   5205..5228    -  promoter       Pc promoter (fragment): intI1 (promoter lies within the coding sequence); class 1 integron promoter
   5396..5984    +  rep_origin     ori: high-copy-number ColE1/pMB1/pBR322/pUC origin of replication
   6147..6521    +  CDS            YC021_YEAST: Protein predicted: Swiss-Prot protein existence level 4. From Saccharomyces cerevisiae (strain ATCC 204508 / S288c) (Baker's yeast).
>Addgene plasmid #213837 | pReporter_ZF2_mNeonGreen_ZF1 | addgene full sequence | sequence record 422183 | Addgene NGS Result
CCCTGAATTCGCATCTAGATGGTAGAGCCACAAACAGCCGGTACAAGCAACGATCTCCAGGACCATCTGA
ATCATGCGCGGATGACACGAACTCACGACGGCGATCACAGACATTAACCCACAGTACAGACACTGCGACA
ACGTGGCAATTCGTCGCAATACCGTCTCACTGAACTGGCCGATAATTGCAGACGAACGGAATTCAGACGC
TGCTCTTCAGACGCTGCTCTGCAGACGCTGCTCTCCAGACGCTGCTCGGATCCCAGATCCGCCAGGCGTG
TATATATAGCGTGGATGGCCAGGCAACTTTAGTGCTGACACATACAGGCATATATATATGTGTGCGACGA
CACATGATCATATGGCATGCATGTGCTCTGTATGTATATAAAACTCTTGTTTTCTTCTTTTCTCTAAATA
TTCTTTCCTTATACATTAGGACCTTTGCAGCATAAATTACTATACTTCTATAGACACACAAACACAAATA
CACACACTAATCTAGATATTAAATATGGTTTCAAAGGGTGAAGAGGATAACATGGCAAGTTTGCCGGCCA
CACATGAACTTCACATTTTCGGGAGCATAAATGGCGTTGATTTTGACATGGTCGGTCAGGGGACTGGGAA
CCCCAACGACGGATACGAAGAACTCAACTTGAAATCTACCAAAGGTGATCTCCAATTTTCACCGTGGATT
CTTGTTCCGCACATTGGGTATGGATTTCATCAGTATTTGCCATACCCTGATGGCATGTCACCCTTCCAGG
CCGCTATGGTCGATGGTAGCGGCTACCAGGTACACCGCACAATGCAGTTTGAAGACGGTGCATCACTGAC
CGTGAACTACCGATATACCTATGAGGGTTCCCATATTAAAGGAGAAGCTCAAGTAAAGGGAACGGGATTC
CCGGCCGATGGTCCCGTGATGACTAACTCCTTGACAGCAGCAGACTGGTGTCGCTCTAAGAAGACTTATC
CCAACGATAAAACCATTATAAGTACATTTAAATGGAGTTATACAACGGGCAACGGTAAGAGGTACAGAAG
CACGGCACGGACCACTTACACCTTCGCTAAGCCGATGGCCGCAAACTACTTGAAGAACCAACCGATGTAC
GTATTCCGAAAGACGGAACTGAAACATAGCAAAACTGAACTGAATTTCAAGGAGTGGCAGAAAGCGTTTA
CTGATGTCATGGGTATGGACGAGCTGTATAAGGGATCCTAACTCGAGGCCAATTGGTGCGGCAATTGATA
ATAACGAAAATGTCTTTTAATGATCTGGGTATAATGAGGAATTTTCCGAACGTTTTTACTTTATATATAT
ATATACATGTAACATATATTCTATACGCTATAGAGAAAGGAAATTTTTCAATTAAAAAAAAAATAGAGAA
AGAGTTTCACTTCTTGATTATCGCTAACACTAATGGTTGAAGTACTGCTACTTTAATTTTATAACGGCTA
GCAGAGTGAGGACTTGAGAGTGAGGACTGGAGAGTGAGGACTCGAGAGTGAGGACGAATTCGGGCTGGAA
ATCTGCTCGTCAGTGGTGCTCACACTGACGAATCATGTACAGATCATACCGATGACTGCCTGGCGACTCA
CAACTAAGCAAGACAGCCGGAACCAGCGCCGGCGAACACCACTGCATATATGGCATATCACAACAGTCCA
CGTCTCAAGCAGTTACAGAGATGTTACGAACCACTAGTGCACTGCAGTACATCGAGGAGAACTTCTAGTA
TATCTACATACCTAATATTATTGCCTTATTAAAAATGGAATCCCAACAATTACATCAAAATCCACATTCT
CTTCAAAATCAATTGTCCTGTACTTCCTTGTTCATGTGTGTTCAAAAACGTTATATTTATAGGATAATTA
TACTCTATTTCTCAACAAGTAATTGGTTGTTTGGCCGAGCGGTCTAAGGCGCCTGATTCAAGAAATATCT
TGACCGCAGTTAACTGTGGGAATACTCAGGTATCGTAAGATGCAAGAGTTCGAATCTCTTAGCAACCATT
ATTTTTTTCCTCAACATAACGAGAACACACAGGGGCGCTATCGCACAGAATCAAATTCGATGACTGGAAA
TTTTTTGTTAATTTCAGAGGTCGCCTGACGCATATACCTTTTTCAACTGAAAAATTGGGAGAAAAAGGAA
AGGTGAGAGCGCCGGAACCGGCTTTTCATATAGAATAGAGAAGCGTTCATGACTAAATGCTTGCATCACA
ATACTTGAAGTTGACAATATTATTTAAGGACCTATTGTTTTTTCCAATAGGTGGTTAGCAATCGTCTTAC
TTTCTAACTTTTCTTACCTTTTACATTTCAGCAATATATATATATATATTTCAAGGATATACCATTCTAA
TGTCTGCCCCTAAGAAGATCGTCGTTTTGCCAGGTGACCACGTTGGTCAAGAAATCACAGCCGAAGCCAT
TAAGGTTCTTAAAGCTATTTCTGATGTTCGTTCCAATGTCAAGTTCGATTTCGAAAATCATTTAATTGGT
GGTGCTGCTATCGATGCTACAGGTGTTCCACTTCCAGATGAGGCGCTGGAAGCCTCCAAGAAGGCTGATG
CCGTTTTGTTAGGTGCTGTGGGTGGTCCTAAATGGGGAACCGGTAGTGTTAGACCTGAACAAGGTTTACT
AAAAATCCGTAAAGAACTTCAATTGTACGCCAACTTAAGACCATGTAACTTTGCATCCGACTCTCTTTTA
GACTTATCTCCAATCAAGCCACAATTTGCTAAAGGTACTGACTTCGTTGTTGTCAGAGAATTAGTGGGAG
GTATTTACTTTGGTAAGAGAAAGGAGGACGATGGTGATGGTGTCGCTTGGGATAGTGAACAATACACCGT
TCCAGAAGTGCAAAGAATCACAAGAATGGCCGCTTTCATGGCCCTACAACATGAGCCACCATTGCCTATT
TGGTCCTTGGATAAAGCTAATGTTTTGGCCTCTTCAAGATTATGGAGAAAAACTGTGGAGGAAACCATCA
AGAACGAATTTCCTACATTGAAGGTTCAACATCAATTGATTGATTCTGCCGCCATGATCCTAGTTAAGAA
CCCAACCCACCTAAATGGTATTATAATCACCAGCAACATGTTTGGTGATATCATCTCCGATGAAGCCTCC
GTTATCCCAGGTTCCTTGGGTTTGTTGCCATCTGCGTCCTTGGCCTCTTTGCCAGACAAGAACACCGCAT
TTGGTTTGTACGAACCATGCCACGGTTCTGCTCCAGATTTGCCAAAGAATAAGGTCAACCCTATCGCCAC
TATCTTGTCTGCTGCAATGATGTTGAAATTGTCATTGAACTTGCCTGAAGAAGGTAAGGCCATTGAAGAT
GCAGTTAAAAAGGTTTTGGATGCAGGTATCAGAACTGGTGATTTAGGTGGTTCCAACAGTACCACCGAAG
TCGGTGATGCTGTCGCCGAAGAAGTTAAGAAAATCCTTGCTTAACCTGGAGGACCCTTCTCTTTAGACTA
TTCTACTCTTATGCACGTAAAAAATTCTAGGAAATATGTATTAACTAGGAGTAAAATAACCGGCTAGTGG
CATTCATATAGCCGTCTGTTTACATCTACATCACACATTTCGAGTGTATATCTCGCAACGTTGGCGTTAA
ATAGGCAGGAGTACTCGTATCGCATGTCGGTGCGACACGAAATTACAAAATGGAATATGTTCATAGGGTA
GACGAAACTATATACGCAATCTACATACATTTATCAAGAAGGAGAAAAAGGAGGATGTAAAGGAATACAG
GTAAGCAAATTGATACTAATGGCTCAACGTGATAAGGAAAAAGAATTGCACTTTAACATTAATATTGACA
AGGAGGAGGGCACCACACAAAAAGTTAGGTGTAACAGAAAATCATGAAACTATGATTCCTAATTTATATA
TTGGAGGATTTTCTCTAAAAAAAAAAAAATACAACAAATAAAAAACACTCAATGACCTGACCATTTGATG
GAGTTTAAGTCAATACCTTCTTGAACCATTTCCCATAATGGTGAAAGTTCCCTCAAGAATTTTACTCTGT
CAGAAACGGCCTTAACGACGTAGTCGACCTCCTCTTCAGTACTAAATCTACCAATACCAAATCTGATGGA
AGAATGGGCTAATGCATCATCCTTACCCAGCGCCGAGCGGCCGCTTATTTGCCGACTACCTTGGTGATCT
CGCCTTTCACGTAGTGGACAAATTCTTCCAACTGATCTGCGCGCGAGGCCAAGCGATCTTCTTCTTGTCC
AAGATAAGCCTGTCTAGCTTCAAGTATGACGGGCTGATACTGGGCCGGCAGGCGCTCCATTGCCCAGTCG
GCAGCGACATCCTTCGGCGCGATTTTGCCGGTTACTGCGCTGTACCAAATGCGGGACAACGTAAGCACTA
CATTTCGCTCATCGCCAGCCCAGTCGGGCGGCGAGTTCCATAGCGTTAAGGTTTCATTTAGCGCCTCAAA
TAGATCCTGTTCAGGAACCGGATCAAAGAGTTCCTCCGCCGCTGGACCTACCAAGGCAACGCTATGTTCT
CTTGCTTTTGTCAGCAAGATAGCCAGATCAATGTCGATCGTGGCTGGCTCGAAGATACCCGCAAGAATGT
CATTGCGCTGCCATTCTCCAAATTGCAGTTCGCGCTTAGCTGGATAACGCCACGGAATGATGTCGTCGTG
CACAACAATGGTGACTTCTACAGCGCGGAGAATCTCGCTCTCTCCAGGGGAAGCCGAAGTTTCCAAAAGG
TCGTTGATCAAAGCTCGCCGCGTTGTTTCATCAAGCCTTACGGTCACCGTAACCAGCAAATCAATATCAC
TGTGTGGCTTCAGGCCGCCATCCACTGCGGAGCCGTACAAATGTACGGCCAGCAACGTCGGTTCGAGATG
GCGCTCGATGACGCCAACTACCTCTGATAGTTGAGTCGATACTTCGGCGATCACCGCTTCCCTCATAATG
TTTAACTTTGTTTTAGGGCGACTGCCCTGCTGCGTAACATCGTTGCTGCTCCATAACATCAAACATCGAC
CCACGGCGTAACGCGCTTGCTGCTTGGATGCCCGAGGCATAGACTGTACCCCAAAAAAACAGTCATAACA
AGCCATGAAAACCGCCACTGCGCCGTTACCACCGCTGCGTTCGGTCAAGGTTCTGGACCAGTTGCGTGAG
CGCATACGCTACTTGCATTACAGCTTACGAACCGAACAGGCTTATGTCCACTGGGTTCGTGCCTTCATCC
GTTTCCACGGTGTGCGTCACCCGGCAACCTTGGGTAGCAGCGAAGTCGAGGCATTTCTGTCCTGGCTGGT
CATGACCAAAATCCCTTAACGTGAGTTTTCGTTCCACTGAGCGTCAGACCCCGTAGAAAAGATCAAAGGA
TCTTCTTGAGATCCTTTTTTTCTGCGCGTAATCTGCTGCTTGCAAACAAAAAAACCACCGCTACCAGCGG
TGGTTTGTTTGCCGGATCAAGAGCTACCAACTCTTTTTCCGAAGGTAACTGGCTTCAGCAGAGCGCAGAT
ACCAAATACTGTTCTTCTAGTGTAGCCGTAGTTAGGCCACCACTTCAAGAACTCTGTAGCACCGCCTACA
TACCTCGCTCTGCTAATCCTGTTACCAGTGGCTGCTGCCAGTGGCGATAAGTCGTGTCTTACCGGGTTGG
ACTCAAGACGATAGTTACCGGATAAGGCGCAGCGGTCGGGCTGAACGGGGGGTTCGTGCACACAGCCCAG
CTTGGAGCGAACGACCTACACCGAACTGAGATACCTACAGCGTGAGCTATGAGAAAGCGCCACGCTTCCC
GAAGGGAGAAAGGCGGACAGGTATCCGGTAAGCGGCAGGGTCGGAACAGGAGAGCGCACGAGGGAGCTTC
CAGGGGGAAACGCCTGGTATCTTTATAGTCCTGTCGGGTTTCGCCACCTCTGACTTGAGCGTCGATTTTT
GTGATGCTCGTCAGGGGGGCGGAGCCTATGGAAAAACGCCAGCAACGCGGCCTTTTTACGGTTCCTGGCC
TTTTGCTGGCCTTTTGCTCACATGTTCTTTCCTGCGTTATCCCCTGATTCTGTGGATAACCGTGCGGCCG
CCAATACCCAGAAGAACAGTAAAATAAAGCAAGGTACGTGAAATTAATATTTTTAAATGGTTCTAACCGA
TGCCGAAGAACTGCGCAGTCCGGTTATAACGTCTGACATGTCCTTTTTTGATTTGGAATCCAACCACTCA
AGTGACTCTGTTCATTTACTTTGCGAAAAATATACCCACAAATTGCCCATCGAAAGTGAATCGCAAACCA
CCTTCAGACTGGCACCGACAAAGCAAAGATTATACAGACAGAGTACTTTATACGTACCGTTAAGTCTCAA
GCAAAGGGTTTTCTTATTTACTGAACGGGTAAAGAGTATCTGGGCCGGCTTGCCAAGATGCAAACCGAAT
AAGTATTTCAAAGTTGCATTTGCCTTAGCCGTCCTGACACCATTGGCTATTTGGATATTTTATATTGACT
TTCGTGTACATTGATCACATCGACTGTTCTATTGGCAAATGAACCACGGGCATTGACTATTTTTCAGGTT
ACTACTATATATTATCATCACGGGCAAGGATTGTA
